Addgene plasmid #228177: SP_F3
Purpose: Plasmid contains the secretion signal peptide sequence of the yeast ECM33 gene for use in Combinatorial Golden Gate Assembly (BsaI restriction sites).
Depositing lab: Joseph Brock. Depositing organization: Australian National University. Publication: High-throughput optimisation of protein secretion in yeast via an engineered biosensor. Cleaver A, Luo R, Smith OB, Murphy L, Schwessinger B, Brock J. Trends Biotechnol. 2025 Apr;43(4):838-867. doi: 10.1016/j.tibtech.2024.11.010. Epub 2024 Dec 13. PubMed 39674781.
Backbone
  Vector backbone: pYTK001
  Backbone manufacturer: John Dueber, Addgene plasmid #65108
  Vector type: Synthetic Biology
Growth in bacteria
  Bacterial resistance: Chloramphenicol, 25 μg/mL
  Growth temperature: 37°C
  Growth strain: DH5alpha
  Copy number: High Copy
Gene/Insert
  Gene/Insert name: sp_B5VE42_ECM33_YEAS6:0-19 (alt name: Uniprot: B5VE42)
  Species: S. cerevisiae (budding yeast)
  Cloning method: Golden Gate
Terms and licenses: Academic/Nonprofit Terms; Industry Terms: Not Available to Industry
Depositor comments: Signal peptides direct recombinant protein secretion in yeast. Codon optimised for expression in S. cerevisiae. This part is designed for use with components from the MoClo Yeast Toolkit (Lee et al. 2015). This insert is a 3a* component, see Williams et al. 2024 for more detail.
How to cite: SP_F3 was a gift from Joseph Brock (Addgene plasmid # 228177 ; http://n2t.net/addgene:228177 ; RRID:Addgene_228177)
