[The description below was written by a language model from this plasmid's Addgene catalogue record and pLannotate feature annotations shown in this document.]
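Description:
SP_F3 is a small (about 1.7 kb) synthetic-biology part plasmid built on the pYTK001 entry vector of the MoClo Yeast Toolkit. It is a storage and donor plasmid for Golden Gate assembly, not an expression construct. The annotated features show only bacterial maintenance elements alongside the insert: a high-copy ColE1/pUC-type origin of replication and a chloramphenicol acetyltransferase (cat) gene driven by its native promoter, followed by a minimal phage lambda t0 terminator. The plasmid is therefore propagated in E. coli under chloramphenicol selection. It carries no yeast origin, yeast marker, promoter or terminator for the insert; these would come from other toolkit parts during assembly.

The payload is a short coding fragment of roughly 60 nucleotides. It corresponds to the N-terminal secretion signal peptide (approximately the first 19 to 20 residues) of the Saccharomyces cerevisiae cell wall protein ECM33, and it has been codon optimised for expression in budding yeast. According to the record, the part is flanked by BsaI sites so that digestion releases it with defined overhangs. It is classed as a "3a*" component, which indicates an N-terminal coding-position part intended to be fused in frame upstream of a protein of interest. The BsaI sites themselves are not listed in the feature table.

SP_F3 is intended for combinatorial Golden Gate assembly, where different signal peptides are paired with other parts to test and optimise recombinant protein secretion in yeast. The associated publication describes high-throughput, biosensor-based screening for this purpose.
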