Features (pLannotate 1.2.2; 5 found; start..end, strand, type, name):
     11..70      +  CDS            ECM33 (fragment): ECM33_YEAST - Experimental evidence at protein level: Swiss-Prot protein existence level 1. Required for proper cell wall integrity and for the correct assembly of the mannoprotein outer layer of the cell wall. Important for apical bud growth. From Saccharomyces cerevisiae (strain ATCC 204508 / S288c) (Baker's yeast).
     87..121     -  terminator     lambda t0 terminator: minimal transcription terminator from phage lambda (Scholtissek and Grosse, 1987)
    195..851     -  CDS            cat: CAT_ECOLX - Experimental evidence at protein level: Swiss-Prot protein existence level 1. This enzyme is an effector of chloramphenicol resistance in bacteria. From Escherichia coli. This protein is used as a marker in many commonly used cloning vectors, such as pACYC184.
    852..949     -  promoter       cat promoter: promoter of the E. coli cat gene encoding chloramphenicol acetyltransferase
   1033..1621    +  rep_origin     ori: high-copy-number ColE1/pMB1/pBR322/pUC origin of replication
>Addgene plasmid #228177 | SP_F3 | addgene full sequence | sequence record 451788 | Addgene NGS Result
TCGGTCTCATATGCAGTTTAAAAACGCACTGACCGCGACAGCGATCCTGAGCGCATCCGCACTAGCTGCC
CCTTGAGACCAGACCAATAAAAAACGCCCGGCGGCAACCGAGCGTTCTGAACAAATCCAGATGGAGTTCT
GAGGTCATTACTGGATCTATCAACAGGAGTCCAAGCGAGCTCGATATCAAATTACGCCCCGCCCTGCCAC
TCATCGCAGTACTGTTGTAATTCATTAAGCATTCTGCCGACATGGAAGCCATCACAAACGGCATGATGAA
CCTGAATCGCCAGCGGCATCAGCACCTTGTCGCCTTGCGTATAATATTTGCCCATGGTGAAAACGGGGGC
GAAGAAGTTGTCCATATTGGCCACGTTTAAATCAAAACTGGTGAAACTCACCCAGGGATTGGCTGAAACG
AAAAACATATTCTCAATAAACCCTTTAGGGAAATAGGCCAGGTTTTCACCGTAACACGCCACATCTTGCG
AATATATGTGTAGAAACTGCCGGAAATCGTCGTGGTATTCACTCCAGAGCGATGAAAACGTTTCAGTTTG
CTCATGGAAAACGGTGTAACAAGGGTGAACACTATCCCATATCACCAGCTCACCGTCTTTCATTGCCATA
CGAAATTCCGGATGAGCATTCATCAGGCGGGCAAGAATGTGAATAAAGGCCGGATAAAACTTGTGCTTAT
TTTTCTTTACGGTCTTTAAAAAGGCCGTAATATCCAGCTGAACGGTCTGGTTATAGGTACATTGAGCAAC
TGACTGAAATGCCTCAAAATGTTCTTTACGATGCCATTGGGATATATCAACGGTGGTATATCCAGTGATT
TTTTTCTCCATTTTAGCTTCCTTAGCTCCTGAAAATCTCGATAACTCAAAAAATACGCCCGGTAGTGATC
TTATTTCATTATGGTGAAAGTTGGAACCTCTTACGTGCCCGATCAATCATGACCAAAATCCCTTAACGTG
AGTTTTCGTTCCACTGAGCGTCAGACCCCGTAGAAAAGATCAAAGGATCTTCTTGAGATCCTTTTTTTCT
GCGCGTAATCTGCTGCTTGCAAACAAAAAAACCACCGCTACCAGCGGTGGTTTGTTTGCCGGATCAAGAG
CTACCAACTCTTTTTCCGAAGGTAACTGGCTTCAGCAGAGCGCAGATACCAAATACTGTTCTTCTAGTGT
AGCCGTAGTTAGGCCACCACTTCAAGAACTCTGTAGCACCGCCTACATACCTCGCTCTGCTAATCCTGTT
ACCAGTGGCTGCTGCCAGTGGCGATAAGTCGTGTCTTACCGGGTTGGACTCAAGACGATAGTTACCGGAT
AAGGCGCAGCGGTCGGGCTGAACGGGGGGTTCGTGCACACAGCCCAGCTTGGAGCGAACGACCTACACCG
AACTGAGATACCTACAGCGTGAGCTATGAGAAAGCGCCACGCTTCCCGAAGGGAGAAAGGCGGACAGGTA
TCCGGTAAGCGGCAGGGTCGGAACAGGAGAGCGCACGAGGGAGCTTCCAGGGGGAAACGCCTGGTATCTT
TATAGTCCTGTCGGGTTTCGCCACCTCTGACTTGAGCGTCGATTTTTGTGATGCTCGTCAGGGGGGCGGA
GCCTATGGAAAAACGCCAGCAACGCGGCCTTTTTACGGTTCCTGGCCTTTTGCTGGCCTTTTGCTCACAT
GTTCTTTCCTGCGTTATCCCCTGATTCTGTGGATAACCGTAG
